>Addgene plasmid #53129 | pGfa2-luc3 | addgene partial sequence | sequence record 84060 | LucNrev 5'-CCTTATGCAGTTGCTCTCC-3'
TGGCGCCGGGCCTTTCTTTATGTTTTTGGCGTCTTCCATGGTGGCTTTACCAACAGTACCGGAATGCCAA
GCTTGCATGCCTGCAGGTCGACTCTAGAGGATCCCCGCGAGCAGCGGAGGTGATGCGTCTCCTCTCCAAC
CTGCTCTGGCTCTGCTCGCTCCTGGGATGCGAGGGCTTTATGAAGGAGTGGGCTAGACTGGCGATGCCCG
GGTGCCCCTGGCAACACCCCCTGGCATAGCCTGAGGGGGTGGGGTTGGGCCGCAGCCCAGCTATGGGGAG
AGCTCCCCTCACCCCACTGAGGTCACTGTGCCCAGAGGCAGAGCTTCCTGGGCACGCCAACTCCTGCATG
AGGCAGGTGGTACCTGGAGCCAGACCATGGGTCTGGGGCCCTGACCGCTGAAGCAAGAGGACCCTCTCTC
TAGGAAGGTGGGTCAAGAAAGGGTTGGTTGGACCATGATGAATACTTACAATTATTATGCATCAATTAAA
AAGGAAGGAAAGGGCTGAGTGGGGTGGCTCATGCTTGTAATCCCAGCACTTTGGGAGGCTGAGGCTGGAG
GATTGCTTGAGCCCAGTAGGTTGAGGCTGCAGTGAGCTGTGTTTGCGCCACTCCAGCCTGGGCAACAGAG
AGAGACCTTGTCTCACAAAAAAAAAAAAAAAAAAGGGAAGGAAGGGCTGTACCA
