[The description below was written by a language model from this plasmid's Addgene catalogue record.]
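Description:
pGfa2-luc3 is a mammalian luciferase reporter plasmid of about 7 kb, built on the Promega pGL3 backbone and designed to measure the transcriptional activity of the human gfa2 promoter, the regulatory region of the glial fibrillary acidic protein gene (GFAP). It is propagated in E. coli under ampicillin selection. The record lists the copy number as unknown and includes no feature table, so backbone elements such as the replication origin and polyadenylation signals are not individually documented here.

The insert is the human gfa2 segment spanning positions -2163 to +47 relative to the GFAP transcription start, placed between the BglII and HindIII sites upstream of the backbone's luciferase coding sequence, with both sites retained. Because the fragment extends into the transcribed region far enough to include the native GFAP initiation codon, that ATG has been changed to TTG. This prevents translation from starting within the promoter fragment, so it begins at the luciferase start codon instead and yields an authentic reporter protein rather than a fusion or an out-of-frame product. According to the depositor's comments, the fragment was transferred from an earlier chloramphenicol acetyltransferase reporter, pGfa-CAT2.

In this arrangement, luciferase output depends on the gfa2 sequence, as it is the only promoter the record lists upstream of the reporter. GFAP is a characteristic astrocyte intermediate filament protein, so the plasmid is suited to transfection assays that quantify GFAP promoter activity, for example comparing glial and non-glial cells or testing how stimuli and transcription factors affect astrocyte-type gene expression.
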