Addgene plasmid #53129: pGfa2-luc3
Purpose: luciferase reporter for human gfa2 promoter
Depositing lab: Michael Brenner. Depositing organization: National Institute of Neurological Disorders and Strokes (NINDS).
Backbone
  Vector backbone: pGL3
  Backbone manufacturer: Promega
  Total vector size (bp): 7049
  Vector type: Mammalian Expression, Luciferase
Growth in bacteria
  Bacterial resistance: Ampicillin, 100 μg/mL
  Growth temperature: 37°C
  Growth strain: DH5alpha
  Copy number: Unknown
Gene/Insert
  Gene/Insert name: gfa2 promoter fragment (alt names: gfa2; glial fibrillary acidic protein)
  Species: H. sapiens (human)
  Mutation: contains -2163 to +47 (the human gfa2 segment), with the initiating ATG mutated to TTG
  Entrez Gene: GFAP (a.k.a. ALXDRD)
  Promoter: gfa2
  Tag / fusion protein: luciferase (C terminal on backbone)
  Cloning method: Restriction Enzyme; 5′ cloning site BglII (not destroyed); 3′ cloning site HindIII (not destroyed)
  Sequencing primers: 5′ RVprimer3; 3′ LucNRev
Terms and licenses: Academic/Nonprofit Terms; Industry Terms: Not Available to Industry
Depositor comments: The Bgl II/Hind III gfa2 promoter fragment is from pGfa-CAT2 (for construction of pGfa-CAT2, see Besnard et al. 1991).
How to cite: pGfa2-luc3 was a gift from Michael Brenner (Addgene plasmid # 53129 ; http://n2t.net/addgene:53129 ; RRID:Addgene_53129)
